>Addgene plasmid #49880 | pCDNA-HA-Rab35Q67L | depositor partial sequence | sequence record 74646 | Rab35
GGTACCACCATGTACCCATACGATGTTCCAGATTACGCTTACCCATACGATGTTCCAGATTACGCTTACC
CATACGATGTTCCAGATTACGCTGATGCCCGGGACTACGACCACCTCTTCAAGCTGCTCATCATCGGCGA
CAGCGGTGTGGGCAAGAGCAGTTTACTGTTGCGTTTTGCAGACAACACTTTCTCAGGCAGCTACATCACC
ACGATCGGAGTGGATTTCAAGATCCGGACCGTGGAGATCAACGGGGAGAAGGTGAAGCTGCAGATCTGGG
ACACAGCGGGGCTGGAGCGCTTCCGCACCATCACCTCCACGTATTATCGGGGGACCCACGGGGTCATTGT
GGTTTACGACGTCACCAGTGCCGAGTCCTTTGTCAACGTCAAGCGGTGGCTTCACGAAATCAACCAGAAC
TGTGATGATGTGTGCCGAATATTAGTGGGTAATAAGAATGACGACCCTGAGCGGAAGGTGGTGGAGACGG
AAGATGCCTACAAATTCGCCGGGCAGATGGGCATCCAGTTGTTCGAGACCAGCGCCAAGGAGAATGTCAA
CGTGGAAGAGATGTTCAACTGCATCACGGAGCTGGTCCTCCGAGCAAAGAAAGACAACCTGGCAAAACAG
CAGCAGCAACAACAGAACGATGTGGTGAAGCTCACGAAGAACAGTAAACGAAAGAAACGCTGCTGCTAAC
TCGAG
