>Addgene plasmid #49880 | pCDNA-HA-Rab35Q67L | addgene partial sequence | sequence record 77308 | CMV-F 5'-CGCAAATGGGCGGTAGGCGTG-3'
CTATATAAGCAGAGCTCTCTGGCTAACTAGAGAACCCACTGCTTACTGGCTTATCGAAATTAATACGACT
CACTATAGGGAGACCCAAGCTGGCTAGCGTTTAAACTTAAGCTTGGTACCACCATGTACCCATACGATGT
TCCAGATTACGCTTACCCATACGATGTTCCAGATTACGCTTACCCATACGATGTTCCAGATTACGCTGAT
GCCCGGGACTACGACCACCTCTTCAAGCTGCTCATCATCGGCGACAGCGGTGTGGGCAAGAGCAGTTTAC
TGTTGCGTTTTGCAGACAACACTTTCTCAGGCAGCTACATCACCACGATCGGAGTGGATTTCAAGATCCG
GACCGTGGAGATCAACGGGGAGAAGGTGAAGCTGCAGATCTGGGACACAGCGGGGCTGGAGCGCTTCCGC
ACCATCACCTCCACGTATTATCGGGGGACCCACGGGGTCATTGTGGTTTACGACGTCACCAGTGCCGAGT
CCTTTGTCAACGTCAAGCGGTGGCTTCACGAAATCAACCAGAACTGTGATGATGTGTGCCGAATATTAGT
GGGTAATAAGAATGACGACCCTGAGCGGAAGGTGGTGGAGACGGAAGATGCCTACAAATTCGCCGGGCAG
ATGGGCATCCAGTTGTTCGAGACCAGCGCCAAGGAGAATGTCAACGTGGAAGAGATGTTCAACTGCATCA
CGGAGCTGGTCCTCCGAGCAAAGAAAGACAACCTGGCAAAACAGCAGCAGCAACAACAGAACGATGTGGT
GAAGCTCACGAAGAACAGTAAACGAAAGAAACGCTGCTGCTAACTCGAGTCTA
