[The description below was written by a language model from this plasmid's Addgene catalogue record.]
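Description:
pCDNA-HA-Rab35Q67L is a mammalian expression plasmid built on the pCDNA3.1+ backbone, with a recorded total size of about 6.0 kb (a 5.4 kb backbone plus an insert of roughly 600 bp). It is maintained in E. coli as a high-copy plasmid under ampicillin selection. It also carries a neomycin resistance marker, so transfected mammalian cells can be selected with G418 when stable expression is wanted. No feature table accompanies the record, so other backbone elements such as the replication origin and polyadenylation signals are not individually documented here.

The payload is the human RAB35 coding sequence (also known as RAB1C or RAY), a small GTPase of the Rab family, placed between KpnI and XhoI sites that both remain intact. Expression is driven by the CMV promoter, a strong constitutive promoter in most mammalian cell lines. The protein carries a triple HA epitope tag at its N terminus, which permits detection by western blot, immunofluorescence or immunoprecipitation with anti-HA antibodies. The insert carries a glutamine-to-leucine substitution at position 67. Changes at the equivalent conserved glutamine in Ras-superfamily GTPases generally impair GTP hydrolysis and hold the protein in its GTP-bound, active state, although the record itself gives only the amino-acid change and does not describe its functional effect.

The plasmid was derived from a commercially sourced pCDNA3.1+ HA-Rab35 wild-type construct. Its stated purpose is simply to express HA-Rab35Q67L in mammalian cells, which would suit studies comparing this mutant with wild-type Rab35 in localisation or membrane trafficking experiments.
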