Addgene plasmid #49880: pCDNA-HA-Rab35Q67L
Purpose: expresses HA-Rab35Q67L in mammalian cells
Depositing lab: Marci Scidmore. Depositing organization: Cornell University.
Backbone
  Vector backbone: pCDNA3.1+
  Backbone manufacturer: invitrogen
  Backbone size w/o insert (bp): 5428
  Total vector size (bp): 6028
  Vector type: Mammalian Expression
  Selectable markers: Neomycin (select with G418)
Growth in bacteria
  Bacterial resistance: Ampicillin, 100 μg/mL
  Growth temperature: 37°C
  Growth strain: DH5alpha
  Copy number: High Copy
Gene/Insert
  Gene/Insert name: Rab35
  Species: H. sapiens (human)
  Insert size (bp): 600
  Mutation: glutamine 67 to leucine
  GenBank ID: AF498960
  Entrez Gene: RAB35 (a.k.a. H-ray, RAB1C, RAY)
  Promoter: CMV
  Tag / fusion protein: 3X-HA (N terminal on insert)
  Cloning method: Restriction Enzyme; 5′ cloning site kpn (not destroyed); 3′ cloning site XhoI (not destroyed)
  Sequencing primers: 5′ T7 Fwd (TAATACGACTCACTATAGGG)
Resource information
  A portion of this plasmid was derived from a plasmid made by: derived from pCDNA3.1+HA-Rab35 (purchased from Missouri S&T cDNA Resource Center)
Terms and licenses: Academic/Nonprofit Terms; Industry Terms: Not Available to Industry
How to cite: pCDNA-HA-Rab35Q67L was a gift from Marci Scidmore (Addgene plasmid # 49880)
